>Addgene plasmid #210645 | pJL1-FETCH2 | addgene full sequence | sequence record 419664 | Addgene NGS Result
AGATCAAAGGATCTTCTTGAGATCCTTTTTTTCTGCGCGTAATCTGCTGCTTGCAAACAAAAAAACCACC
GCTACCAGCGGTGGTTTGTTTGCCGGATCAAGAGCTACCAACTCTTTTTCCGAAGGTAACTGGCTTCAGC
AGAGCGCAGATACCAAATACTGTTCTTCTAGTGTAGCCGTAGTTAGGCCACCACTTCAAGAACTCTGTAG
CACCGCCTACATACCTCGCTCTGCTAATCCTGTTACCAGTGGCTGCTGCCAGTGGCGATAAGTCGTGTCT
TACCGGGTTGGACTCAAGACGATAGTTACCGGATAAGGCGCAGCGGTCGGGCTGAACGGGGGGTTCGTGC
ACACAGCCCAGCTTGGAGCGAACGACCTACACCGAACTGAGATACCTACAGCGTGAGCTATGAGAAAGCG
CCACGCTTCCCGAAGGGAGAAAGGCGGACAGGTATCCGGTAAGCGGCAGGGTCGGAACAGGAGAGCGCAC
GAGGGAGCTTCCAGGGGGAAACGCCTGGTATCTTTATAGTCCTGTCGGGTTTCGCCACCTCTGACTTGAG
CGTCGATTTTTGTGATGCTCGTCAGGGGGGCGGAGCCTATGGAAAAACGCCAGCAACGCGATCCCGCGAA
ATTAATACGACTCACTATAGGGAGACCACAACGGTTTCCCTCTAGAAATAATTTTGTTTAACTTTAAGAA
GGAGATATACATATGCATCGCTGGTGCTGTCCTGGCTGTTGCAAGACCTTCTAAGTCGACCGGCTGCTAA
CAAAGCCCGAAAGGAAGCTGAGTTGGCTGCTGCCACCGCTGAGCAATAACTAGCATAACCCCTTGGGGCC
TCTAAACGGGTCTTGAGGGGTTTTTTGCTGAAAGCCAATTCTGATTAGAAAAACTCATCGAGCATCAAAT
GAAACTGCAATTTATTCATATCAGGATTATCAATACCATATTTTTGAAAAAGCCGTTTCTGTAATGAAGG
AGAAAACTCACCGAGGCAGTTCCATAGGATGGCAAGATCCTGGTATCGGTCTGCGATTCCGACTCGTCCA
ACATCAATACAACCTATTAATTTCCCCTCGTCAAAAATAAGGTTATCAAGTGAGAAATCACCATGAGTGA
CGACTGAATCCGGTGAGAATGGCAAAAGCTTATGCATTTCTTTCCAGACTTGTTCAACAGGCCAGCCATT
ACGCTCGTCATCAAAATCACTCGCATCAACCAAACCGTTATTCATTCGTGATTGCGCCTGAGCGAGACGA
AATACGCGATCGCTGTTAAAAGGACAATTACAAACAGGAATCGAATGCAACCGGCGCAGGAACACTGCCA
GCGCATCAACAATATTTTCACCTGAATCAGGATATTCTTCTAATACCTGGAATGCTGTTTTCCCGGGGAT
CGCAGTGGTGAGTAACCATGCATCATCAGGAGTACGGATAAAATGCTTGATGGTCGGAAGAGGCATAAAT
TCCGTCAGCCAGTTTAGTCTGACCATCTCATCTGTAACATCATTGGCAACGCTACCTTTGCCATGTTTCA
GAAACAACTCTGGCGCATCGGGCTTCCCATACAATCGATAGATTGTCGCACCTGATTGCCCGACATTATC
GCGAGCCCATTTATACCCATATAAATCAGCATCCATGTTGGAATTTAATCGCGGCTTCGAGCAAGACGTT
TCCCGTTGAATATGGCTCATAACACCCCTTGTATTACTGTTTATGTAAGCAGACAGTTTTATTGTTCATG
ATGATATATTTTTATCTTGTGCAATGTAACATCAGAGATTTTGAGACACAACGTG
Features (pLannotate 1.2.2; 6 found; start..end, strand, type, name):
     17..605     +  rep_origin     ori: high-copy-number ColE1/pMB1/pBR322/pUC origin of replication
    633..651     +  promoter       T7 promoter: promoter for bacteriophage T7 RNA polymerase
    683..705     +  RBS            RBS: efficient ribosome binding site from bacteriophage T7 gene 10 (Olins and Rangwala, 1989)
    763..812     +  CDS            SET1 (fragment): solubility-enhancement tag derived from T7 phage gene 10B
    820..867     +  terminator     T7 terminator: transcription terminator for bacteriophage T7 RNA polymerase
    885..1700    -  CDS            KanR: aminoglycoside phosphotransferase; aph(3')-Ia; confers resistance to kanamycin in bacteria or G418 (Geneticin®) in eukaryotes
