[The description below was written by a language model from this plasmid's Addgene catalogue record and pLannotate feature annotations shown in this document.]
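Description:
pJL1-FETCH2 is a very compact synthetic-biology plasmid (about 1.8 kb by the sequenced record) built on the pJL1 backbone, a minimal vector designed for T7-driven expression in cell-free protein synthesis reactions. It is propagated in standard E. coli cloning strains through a high-copy ColE1/pUC-type origin of replication and is selected with kanamycin through an aminoglycoside phosphotransferase (KanR) gene, which lies on the opposite strand from the expression cassette. These two elements and the cassette account for essentially the whole plasmid.

The payload is a short synthetic insert called FETCH2, placed by Gibson assembly between the NdeI and SalI positions of the backbone. It is transcribed from a bacteriophage T7 promoter, translated from the efficient ribosome binding site of T7 gene 10, and followed by a T7 terminator, so expression depends on T7 RNA polymerase being supplied in the reaction or host. The space between the ribosome binding site and the terminator is only a little over one hundred nucleotides, consistent with a small peptide product rather than a full-length protein. The automated annotation does not recognise the FETCH2 reading frame itself. It flags only a partial match to a T7 gene 10B-derived solubility tag near the terminator, which may be a sequence-similarity hit rather than a deliberate functional tag.

The stated purpose is in vitro expression of the FETCH reporter. The associated publication title describes a fluorescent minihelix used to quantify cell-free translation, but the record does not detail how the fluorescence signal is generated.
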