Addgene plasmid #210645: pJL1-FETCH2
Purpose: In vitro expression of FETCH reporter from the T7 promoter
Depositing lab: Michael Jewett. Depositing organization: Northwestern University. Publication: Cell-Free Translation Quantification via a Fluorescent Minihelix. Willi JA, Karim AS, Jewett MC. ACS Synth Biol. 2024 Jul 19;13(7):2253-2259. doi: 10.1021/acssynbio.4c00266. Epub 2024 Jul 9. PubMed 38979618.
Backbone
  Vector backbone: pJL1
  Vector type: Synthetic Biology
Growth in bacteria
  Bacterial resistance: Kanamycin, 50 μg/mL
  Growth temperature: 37°C
  Growth strain: DH5alpha
  Copy number: High Copy
Gene/Insert
  Gene/Insert name: FETCH2
  Species: Synthetic
  Promoter: T7
  Cloning method: Gibson Cloning
  Sequencing primers: 5′ T7.F; 3′ T7-term.R
Terms and licenses: Academic/Nonprofit Terms; Industry Terms: Not Available to Industry
Depositor comments: Gibson cloning used NdeI (5') and SalI (3') sites
How to cite: pJL1-FETCH2 was a gift from Michael Jewett (Addgene plasmid # 210645 ; http://n2t.net/addgene:210645 ; RRID:Addgene_210645)
