>Addgene plasmid #210645 | pJL1-FETCH2 | depositor partial sequence | sequence record 410609 | FETCH2 reporter
ATGCATCGCTGGTGCTGTCCTGGCTGTTGCAAGACCTTCTAA
